>Addgene plasmid #52303 | pcDNA3-flag-YTHDF2-C | addgene full sequence | sequence record 287433 | Addgene NGS Result
TCGACGGATCGGGAGATCTCCCGATCCCCTATGGTGCACTCTCAGTACAATCTGCTCTGATGCCGCATAG
TTAAGCCAGTATCTGCTCCCTGCTTGTGTGTTGGAGGTCGCTGAGTAGTGCGCGAGCAAAATTTAAGCTA
CAACAAGGCAAGGCTTGACCGACAATTGCATGAAGAATCTGCTTAGGGTTAGGCGTTTTGCGCTGCTTCG
CGATGTACGGGCCAGATATACGCGTTGACATTGATTATTGACTAGTTATTAATAGTAATCAATTACGGGG
TCATTAGTTCATAGCCCATATATGGAGTTCCGCGTTACATAACTTACGGTAAATGGCCCGCCTGGCTGAC
CGCCCAACGACCCCCGCCCATTGACGTCAATAATGACGTATGTTCCCATAGTAACGCCAATAGGGACTTT
CCATTGACGTCAATGGGTGGAGTATTTACGGTAAACTGCCCACTTGGCAGTACATCAAGTGTATCATATG
CCAAGTACGCCCCCTATTGACGTCAATGACGGTAAATGGCCCGCCTGGCATTATGCCCAGTACATGACCT
TATGGGACTTTCCTACTTGGCAGTACATCTACGTATTAGTCATCGCTATTACCATGGTGATGCGGTTTTG
GCAGTACATCAATGGGCGTGGATAGCGGTTTGACTCACGGGGATTTCCAAGTCTCCACCCCATTGACGTC
AATGGGAGTTTGTTTTGGCACCAAAATCAACGGGACTTTCCAAAATGTCGTAACAACTCCGCCCCATTGA
CGCAAATGGGCGGTAGGCGTGTACGGTGGGAGGTCTATATAAGCAGAGCTCTCTGGCTAACTAGAGAACC
CACTGCTTACTGGCTTATCGAAATTAATACGACTCACTATAGGGAGACCCAAGCTTGGTATCGAGCTCGG
ATCCATGGATTACAAGGACGACGATGACAAGGAACCCCACCCAGTGTTGGAGAAGCTTCGGTCCATTAAT
AACTATAACCCCAAAGATTTTGACTGGAATCTGAAACATGGCCGGGTTTTCATCATTAAGAGCTACTCTG
AGGACGATATTCACCGTTCCATTAAGTATAATATTTGGTGCAGCACAGAGCATGGTAACAAGAGACTGGA
TGCTGCTTATCGTTCCATGAACGGGAAAGGCCCCGTTTACTTACTTTTCAGTGTCAACGGCAGTGGACAC
TTCTGTGGCGTGGCAGAAATGAAATCTGCTGTGGACTACAACACATGTGCAGGTGTGTGGTCCCAGGACA
AATGGAAGGGTCGTTTTGATGTCAGGTGGATTTTTGTGAAGGACGTTCCCAATAGCCAACTGCGACACAT
TCGCCTAGAGAACAACGAGAATAAACCAGTGACCAACTCTAGGGACACTCAGGAAGTGCCTCTGGAAAAG
GCTAAGCAGGTGTTGAAAATTATAGCCAGCTACAAGCACACCACTTCCATTTTTGATGACTTCTCACACT
ATGAGAAACGCCAAGAGGAAGAAGAAAGTGTTAAAAAGGAACGTCAAGGTCGTGGGAAATGACTCGAGCA
TGCATCTAGAGGGCCCTATTCTATAGTGTCACCTAAATGCTAGAGCTCGCTGATCAGCCTCGACTGTGCC
TTCTAGTTGCCAGCCATCTGTTGTTTGCCCCTCCCCCGTGCCTTCCTTGACCCTGGAAGGTGCCACTCCC
ACTGTCCTTTCCTAATAAAATGAGGAAATTGCATCGCATTGTCTGAGTAGGTGTCATTCTATTCTGGGGG
GTGGGGTGGGGCAGGACAGCAAGGGGGAGGATTGGGAAGACAATAGCAGGCATGCTGGGGATGCGGTGGG
CTCTATGGCTTCTGAGGCGGAAAGAACCAGCTGGGGCTCTAGGGGGTATCCCC
[124 nt withheld, positions 1874-1997]
C
[91 nt withheld, positions 1999-2089]
A
[49 nt withheld, positions 2091-2139]
CCTTTGACGTTGGAGTCCACGTTCTTT
[37 nt withheld, positions 2167-2203]
ACCCTATCTCGGTCTATTCTTTTGATTTATAAGGGATTTTGCCGATTTCGGCCTATTGGTTAAAAAATGA
GCTGATTTAACAAAAATTTAACGCGAATTAATTCTGTGGAATGTGTGTCAGTTAGGGTGTGGAAAGTCCC
CAGGCTCCCCAGCAGGCAGAAGTATGCAAAGCATGCATCTCAATTAGTCAGCAACCATAGTCCCGCCCCT
AACTCCGCCCATCCCGCCCCTAACTCCGCCCAGTTCCGCCCATTCTCCGCCCCATGGCTGACTAATTTTT
TTTATTTATGCAGAGGCCGAGGCCGCCTCTGCCTCTGAGCTATTCCAGAAGTAGTGAGGAGGCTTTTTTG
GAGGCCTAGGCTTTTGCAAAAAGCTCCCGGGAGCTTGTATATCCATTTTCGGATCTGATCAAGAGACAGG
ATGAGGATCGTTTCGCATGATTGAACAAGATGGATTGCACGCAGGTTCTCCGGCCGCTTGGGTGGAGAGG
CTATTCGGCTATGACTGGGCACAACAGACAATCGGCTGCTCTGATGCCGCCGTGTTCCGGCTGTCAGCGC
AGGGGCGCCCGGTTCTTTTTGTCAAGACCGACCTGTCCGGTGCCCTGAATGAACTGCAGGACGAGGCAGC
GCGGCTATCGTGGCTGGCCACGACGGGCGTTCCTTGCGCAGCTGTGCTCGACGTTGTCACTGAAGCGGGA
AGGGACTGGCTGCTATTGGGCGAAGTGCCGGGGCAGGATCTCCTGTCATCTCACCTTGCTCCTGCCGAGA
AAGTATCCATCATGGCTGATGCAATGCGGCGGCTGCATACGCTTGATCCGGCTACCTGCCCATTCGACCA
CCAAGCGAAACATCGCATCGAGCGAGCACGTACTCGGATGGAAGCCGGTCTTGTCGATCAGGATGATCTG
GACGAAGAGCATCAGGGGCTCGCGCCAGCCGAACTGTTCGCCAGGCTCAAGGCGCGCATGCCCGACGGCG
AGGATCTCGTCGTGACCCATGGCGATGCCTGCTTGCCGAATATCATGGTGGAAAATGGCCGCTTTTCTGG
ATTCATCGACTGTGGCCGGCTGGGTGTGGCGGACCGCTATCAGGACATAGCGTTGGCTACCCGTGATATT
GCTGAAGAGCTTGGCGGCGAATGGGCTGACCGCTTCCTCGTGCTTTACGGTATCGCCGCTCCCGATTCGC
AGCGCATCGCCTTCTATCGCCTTCTTGACGAGTTCTTCTGAGCGGGACTCTGGGGTTCGAAATGACCGAC
CAAGCGACGCCCAACCTGCCATCACGAGATTTCGATTCCACCGCCGCCTTCTATGAAAGGTTGGGCTTCG
GAATCGTTTTCCGGGACGCCGGCTGGATGATCCTCCAGCGCGGGGATCTCATGCTGGAGTTCTTCGCCCA
CCCCAACTTGTTTATTGCAGCTTATAATGGTTACAAATAAAGCAATAGCATCACAAATTTCACAAATAAA
GCATTTTTTTCACTGCATTCTAGTTGTGGTTTGTCCAAACTCATCAATGTATCTTATCATGTCTGTATAC
CGTCGACCTCTAGCTAGAGCTTGGCGTAATCATGGTCATAGCTGTTTCCTGTGTGAAATTGTTATCCGCT
CACAATTCCACACAACATACGAGCCGGAAGCATAAAGTGTAAAGCCTGGGGTGCCTAATGAGTGAGCTAA
CTCACATTAATTGCGTTGCGCTCACTGCCCGCTTTCCAGTCGGGAAACCTGTCGTGCCAGCTGCATTAAT
GAATCGGCCAACGCGCGGGGAGAGGCGGTTTGCGTATTGGGCGCTCTTCCGCTTCCTCGCTCACTGACTC
GCTGCGCTCGGTCGTTCGGCTGCGGCGAGCGGTATCAGCTCACTCAAAGGCGGTAATACGGTTATCCACA
GAATCAGGGGATAACGCAGGAAAGAACATGTGAGCAAAAGGCCAGCAAAAGGCCAGGAACCGTAAAAAGG
CCGCGTTGCTGGCGTTTTTCCATAGGCTCCGCCCCCCTGACGAGCATCACAAAAATCGACGCTCAAGTCA
GAGGTGGCGAAACCCGACAGGACTATAAAGATACCAGGCGTTTCCCCCTGGAAGCTCCCTCGTGCGCTCT
CCTGTTCCGACCCTGCCGCTTACCGGATACCTGTCCGCCTTTCTCCCTTCGGGAAGCGTGGCGCTTTCTC
ATAGCTCACGCTGTAGGTATCTCAGTTCGGTGTAGGTCGTTCGCTCCAAGCTGGGCTGTGTGCACGAACC
CCCCGTTCAGCCCGACCGCTGCGCCTTATCCGGTAACTATCGTCTTGAGTCCAACCCGGTAAGACACGAC
TTATCGCCACTGGCAGCAGCCACTGGTAACAGGATTAGCAGAGCGAGGTATGTAGGCGGTGCTACAGAGT
TCTTGAAGTGGTGGCCTAACTACGGCTACACTAGAAGAACAGTATTTGGTATCTGCGCTCTGCTGAAGCC
AGTTACCTTCGGAAAAAGAGTTGGTAGCTCTTGATCCGGCAAACAAACCACCGCTGGTAGCGGTGGTTTT
TTTGTTTGCAAGCAGCAGATTACGCGCAGAAAAAAAGGATCTCAAGAAGATCCTTTGATCTTTTCTACGG
GGTCTGACGCTCAGTGGAACGAAAACTCACGTTAAGGGATTTTGGTCATGAGATTATCAAAAAGGATCTT
CACCTAGATCCTTTTAAATTAAAAATGAAGTTTTAAATCAATCTAAAGTATATATGAGTAAACTTGGTCT
GACAGTTACCAATGCTTAATCAGTGAGGCACCTATCTCAGCGATCTGTCTATTTCGTTCATCCATAGTTG
CCTGACTCCCCGTCGTGTAGATAACTACGATACGGGAGGGCTTACCATCTGGCCCCAGTGCTGCAATGAT
ACCGCGAGACCCACGCTCACCGGCTCCAGATTTATCAGCAATAAACCAGCCAGCCGGAAGGGCCGAGCGC
AGAAGTGGTCCTGCAACTTTATCCGCCTCCATCCAGTCTATTAATTGTTGCCGGGAAGCTAGAGTAAGTA
GTTCGCCAGTTAATAGTTTGCGCAACGTTGTTGCCATTGCTACAGGCATCGTGGTGTCACGCTCGTCGTT
TGGTATGGCTTCATTCAGCTCCGGTTCCCAACGATCAAGGCGAGTTACATGATCCCCCATGTTGTGCAAA
AAAGCGGTTAGCTCCTTCGGTCCTCCGATCGTTGTCAGAAGTAAGTTGGCCGCAGTGTTATCACTCATGG
TTATGGCAGCACTGCATAATTCTCTTACTGTCATGCCATCCGTAAGATGCTTTTCTGTGACTGGTGAGTA
CTCAACCAAGTCATTCTGAGAATAGTGTATGCGGCGACCGAGTTGCTCTTGCCCGGCGTCAATACGGGAT
AATACCGCGCCACATAGCAGAACTTTAAAAGTGCTCATCATTGGAAAACGTTCTTCGGGGCGAAAACTCT
CAAGGATCTTACCGCTGTTGAGATCCAGTTCGATGTAACCCACTCGTGCACCCAACTGATCTTCAGCATC
TTTTACTTTCACCAGCGTTTCTGGGTGAGCAAAAACAGGAAGGCAAAATGCCGCAAAAAAGGGAATAAGG
GCGACACGGAAATGTTGAATACTCATACTCTTCCTTTTTCAATATTATTGAAGCATTTATCAGGGTTATT
GTCTCATGAGCGGATACATATTTGAATGTATTTAGAAAAATAAACAAATAGGGGTTCCGCGCACATTTCC
CCGAAAAGTGCCACCTGACG
Features (pLannotate 1.2.2; 22 found; start..end, strand, type, name):
     30..82      -  misc_feature   bom (fragment): basis of mobility region from pBR322
    237..616     +  enhancer       CMV enhancer: human cytomegalovirus immediate early enhancer
    617..820     +  promoter       CMV promoter: human cytomegalovirus (CMV) immediate early promoter
    816..849     +  LTR            5' LTR (truncated) (fragment): truncated 5' long terminal repeat (LTR) from HIV-1
    865..883     +  promoter       T7 promoter: promoter for bacteriophage T7 RNA polymerase
    918..941     +  CDS            FLAG: FLAG® epitope tag, followed by an enterokinase cleavage site
    942..1529    +  CDS            YTHDF2 (fragment): YTHD2_HUMAN - Also known as HGRG8 From Homo sapiens (Human).
   1560..1578    -  promoter       SP6 promoter: promoter for bacteriophage SP6 RNA polymerase
   1604..1828    +  polyA_signal   bGH poly(A) signal: bovine growth hormone polyadenylation signal
   1832..1853    +  promoter       SV40 promoter (fragment): SV40 enhancer and early promoter
   1874..2302    +  rep_origin     f1 ori (sequence partly withheld): f1 bacteriophage origin of replication; arrow indicates direction of (+) strand synthesis
   2355..2565    +  promoter       SV40 promoter: SV40 early promoter
   2640..3431    +  CDS            neo: KKA2_KLEPN - Also known as kan, nptII. Experimental evidence at protein level: Swiss-Prot protein existence level 1. Resistance to kanamycin, neomycin, paromomycin, ribostamycin, butirosin and gentamicin B. From Klebsiella pneumoniae.
   3455..3613    +  CDS            ble (fragment): BLE_KLEPN - Experimental evidence at protein level: Swiss-Prot protein existence level 1. Binding protein with a strong affinity to the bleomycin family of antibiotics. Binds to CL990; an antimitotic-antibiotic compound. From Klebsiella pneumoniae.
   3608..3729    +  polyA_signal   SV40 poly(A) signal: SV40 polyadenylation signal
   3802..3818    -  protein_bind   lac operator: The lac repressor binds to the lac operator to inhibit transcription in E. coli. This inhibition can be relieved by adding lactose or isopropyl-β-D-thiogalactopyranoside (IPTG). lac repressor encoded by lacI
   3826..3856    -  promoter       lac promoter: promoter for the E. coli lac operon
   3871..3892    -  protein_bind   CAP binding site: CAP binding activates transcription in the presence of cAMP. E. coli catabolite activator protein
   3905..3997    -  CDS            lacI (fragment): lac repressor; lacI; The lac repressor binds to the lac operator to inhibit transcription in E. coli. This inhibition can be relieved by adding lactose or isopropyl-β-D-thiogalactopyranoside (IPTG).
   4180..4768    -  rep_origin     ori: high-copy-number ColE1/pMB1/pBR322/pUC origin of replication
   4939..5799    -  CDS            AmpR: β-lactamase; bla; confers resistance to ampicillin, carbenicillin, and related antibiotics
   5800..5904    -  promoter       AmpR promoter: bla
