[The description below was written by a language model from this plasmid's Addgene catalogue record and pLannotate feature annotations shown in this document.]
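Description:
pcDNA3-flag-YTHDF2-C is a mammalian expression plasmid built on the Invitrogen pcDNA3 backbone that encodes an N-terminally FLAG-tagged C-terminal fragment of human YTHDF2. The insert lacks amino acids 1–383, so the encoded protein begins at E384 and runs to the natural end of the protein. It was cloned between BamHI and XhoI sites, both of which are retained. The plasmid is propagated in E. coli through a high-copy ColE1/pUC-type origin with ampicillin selection from the β-lactamase gene, and it also carries an f1 origin for single-stranded DNA production.

The catalogue lists T7 as the promoter. The feature table, however, shows the CMV immediate-early enhancer and promoter upstream of the T7 site, so CMV is the element that would drive transcription in mammalian cells. The T7 promoter, together with the oppositely oriented SP6 promoter downstream of the insert, serves for in vitro transcription or as a sequencing primer site. The FLAG coding sequence is immediately followed by the YTHDF2 fragment, and the transcript is terminated by the bovine growth hormone polyadenylation signal. A separate cassette, consisting of the SV40 early promoter, the neomycin phosphotransferase gene and the SV40 poly(A) signal, allows G418 selection of stably transfected cells. The short HIV-1 LTR, ble, lacI and lac promoter hits are fragmentary backbone matches and not functional payload.

The sequenced record is 5,933 nt, slightly shorter than the 6,003 bp total given in the catalogue. The construct allows the isolated C-terminal domain of YTHDF2 to be expressed and then detected or immunoprecipitated through the FLAG epitope. The associated publication concerns N6-methyladenosine-dependent regulation of mRNA stability, so the plasmid is suited to separating the functions of the protein's domains in that setting.
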