Addgene plasmid #52303: pcDNA3-flag-YTHDF2-C
Purpose: Flag-tagged YTHDF2 C-terminal domain, from E384 to the end
Depositing lab: Chuan He. Depositing organization: University of Chicago. Publication: N6-methyladenosine-dependent regulation of messenger RNA stability. Wang X, Lu Z, Gomez A, Hon GC, Yue Y, Han D, Fu Y, Parisien M, Dai Q, Jia G, Ren B, Pan T, He C. Nature. 2014 Jan 2;505(7481):117-20. doi: 10.1038/nature12730. Epub 2013 Nov 27. PubMed 24284625.
Backbone
  Vector backbone: pcDNA3
  Backbone manufacturer: Invitrogen
  Backbone size w/o insert (bp): 5446
  Total vector size (bp): 6003
  Vector type: Mammalian Expression
Growth in bacteria
  Bacterial resistance: Ampicillin, 100 μg/mL
  Growth temperature: 37°C
  Growth strain: DH5alpha
  Copy number: Unknown
Gene/Insert
  Gene/Insert name: YTHDF2
  Species: H. sapiens (human)
  Insert size (bp): 618
  Mutation: Deleted amino acids 1-383
  GenBank ID: NM_001173128
  Entrez Gene: YTHDF2 (a.k.a. CAHL, DF2, HGRG8, NY-REN-2)
  Promoter: T7
  Tag / fusion protein: flag (N terminal on insert)
  Cloning method: Restriction Enzyme; 5′ cloning site BamHI (not destroyed); 3′ cloning site XhoI (not destroyed)
  Sequencing primers: 5′ 5' TAATACGACTCACTATAGGG 3'; 3′ 5' ATTTAGGTGACACTATAG 3'
Terms and licenses: Academic/Nonprofit Terms; Industry Terms: Not Available to Industry
How to cite: pcDNA3-flag-YTHDF2-C was a gift from Chuan He (Addgene plasmid # 52303 ; http://n2t.net/addgene:52303 ; RRID:Addgene_52303)
